>Addgene plasmid #199366 | pTS113 pHAGE2 CMVtetO2 MCS-3C-SUMOEu-22xGS-Alfa-P2A-TagBFP | addgene full sequence | sequence record 389910 | Addgene NGS Result
TTCACTCCCAAAGAAGACAAGATATCCTTGATCTGTGGATCTACCACACACAAGGCTACTTCCCTGATTA
GCAGAACTACACACCAGGGCCAGGGGTCAGATATCCACTGACCTTTGGATGGTGCTACAAGCTAGTACCA
GTTGAGCCAGATAAGGTAGAAGAGGCCAATAAAGGAGAGAACACCAGCTTGTTACACCCTGTGAGCCTGC
ATGGGATGGATGACCCGGAGAGAGAAGTGTTAGAGTGGAGGTTTGACAGCCGCCTAGCATTTCATCACGT
GGCCCGAGAGCTGCATCCGGAGTACTTCAAGAACTGCTGATATCGAGCTTGCTACAAGGGACTTTCCGCT
GGGGACTTTCCAGGGAGGCGTGGCCTGGGCGGGACTGGGGAGTGGCGAGCCCTCAGATCCTGCATATAAG
CAGCTGCTTTTTGCCTGTACTGGGTCTCTCTGGTTAGACCAGATCTGAGCCTGGGAGCTCTCTGGCTAAC
TAGGGAACCCACTGCTTAAGCCTCAATAAAGCTTGCCTTGAGTGCTTCAAGTAGTGTGTGCCCGTCTGTT
GTGTGACTCTGGTAACTAGAGATCCCTCAGACCCTTTTAGTCAGTGTGGAAAATCTCTAGCAGTGGCGCC
CGAACAGGGACTTGAAAGCGAAAGGGAAACCAGAGGAGCTCTCTCGACGCAGGACTCGGCTTGCTGAAGC
GCGCACGGCAAGAGGCGAGGGGCGGCGACTGGTGAGTACGCCAAAAATTTTGACTAGCGGAGGCTAGAAG
GAGAGAGATGGGTGCGAGAGCGTCAGTATTAAGCGGGGGAGAATTAGATCGCGATGGGAAAAAATTCGGT
TAAGGCCAGGGGGAAAGAAAAAATATAAATTAAAACATATAGTATGGGCAAGCAGGGAGCTAGAACGATT
CGCAGTTAATCCTGGCCTGTTAGAAACATCAGAAGGCTGTAGACAAATACTGGGACAGCTACAACCATCC
CTTCAGACAGGATCAGAAGAACTTAGATCATTATATAATACAGTAGCAACCCTCTATTGTGTGCATCAAA
GGATAGAGATAAAAGACACCAAGGAAGCTTTAGACAAGATAGAGGAAGAGCAAAACAAAAGTAAGACCAC
CGCACAGCAAGCGGCCGGCCGCTGATCTTCAGACCTGGAGGAGGAGATATGAGGGACAATTGGAGAAGTG
AATTATATAAATATAAAGTAGTAAAAATTGAACCATTAGGAGTAGCACCCACCAAGGCAAAGAGAAGAGT
GGTGCAGAGAGAAAAAAGAGCAGTGGGAATAGGAGCTTTGTTCCTTGGGTTCTTGGGAGCAGCAGGAAGC
ACTATGGGCGCAGCGTCAATGACGCTGACGGTACAGGCCAGACAATTATTGTCTGGTATAGTGCAGCAGC
AGAACAATTTGCTGAGGGCTATTGAGGCGCAACAGCATCTGTTGCAACTCACAGTCTGGGGCATCAAGCA
GCTCCAGGCAAGAATCCTGGCTGTGGAAAGATACCTAAAGGATCAACAGCTCCTGGGGATTTGGGGTTGC
TCTGGAAAACTCATTTGCACCACTGCTGTGCCTTGGAATGCTAGTTGGAGTAATAAATCTCTGGAACAGA
TTTGGAATCACACGACCTGGATGGAGTGGGACAGAGAAATTAACAATTACACAAGCTTAATACACTCCTT
AATTGAAGAATCGCAAAACCAGCAAGAAAAGAATGAACAAGAATTATTGGAATTAGATAAATGGGCAAGT
TTGTGGAATTGGTTTAACATAACAAATTGGCTGTGGTATATAAAATTATTCATAATGATAGTAGGAGGCT
TGGTAGGTTTAAGAATAGTTTTTGCTGTACTTTCTATAGTGAATAGAGTTAGGCAGGGATATTCACCATT
ATCGTTTCAGACCCACCTCCCAACCCCGAGGGGACCCGACAGGCCCGAAGGAATAGAAGAAGAAGGTGGA
GAGAGAGACAGAGACAGATCCATTCGATTAGTGAACGGATCTCGACGGTATCGCCGAATTCACAAATGGC
AGTATTCATCCACAATTTTAAAAGAAAAGGGGGGATTGGGGGGTACAGTGCAGGGGAAAGAATAGTAGAC
ATAATAGCAACAGACATACAAACTAAAGAATTACAAAAACAAATTACAAAAATTCAAAATTTTCGGGTTT
ATTACAGGGACAGCAGAGATCCAGTTTGGACGCGTTGACATTGATTATTGACTAGTTATTAATAGTAATC
AATTACGGGGTCATTAGTTCATAGCCCATATATGGAGTTCCGCGTTACATAACTTACGGTAAATGGCCCG
CCTGGCTGACCGCCCAACGACCCCCGCCCATTGACGTCAATAATGACGTATGTTCCCATAGTAACGCCAA
TAGGGACTTTCCATTGACGTCAATGGGTGGAGTATTTACGGTAAACTGCCCACTTGGCAGTACATCAAGT
GTATCATATGCCAAGTACGCCCCCTATTGACGTCAATGACGGTAAATGGCCCGCCTGGCATTATGCCCAG
TACATGACCTTATGGGACTTTCCTACTTGGCAGTACATCTACGTATTAGTCATCGCTATTACCATGGTGA
TGCGGTTTTGGCAGTACATCAATGGGCGTGGATAGCGGTTTGACTCACGGGGATTTCCAAGTCTCCACCC
CATTGACGTCAATGGGAGTTTGTTTTGGCACCAAAATCAACGGGACTTTCCAAAATGTCGTAACAACTCC
GCCCCATTGACGCAAATGGGCGGTAGGCGTGTACGGTGGGAGGTCTATATAAGCAGAGCTCTCCCTATCA
GTGATAGAGATCTCCCTATCAGTGATAGAGATCGTCGACGAGCTCGTTTAGTGAACCGTCAGATCGCCTG
GAGACGCCATCCACGCTGTTTTGACCTCCATAGAAGACACCGGGACCGATCCAGCCTCCGGCTAGAGCGG
CCGCCATGGGATCCGGTTCTGCTAGCGGTTCAGGTTCTACCGGTGGATCATCTAGAACTAGCGGTAGCTT
AGAAGTTTTGTTTCAAGGTCCAGGTAGCGGATCTTCTGCTGCGGGTGGCGAAGAAGATAAGAAACCGGCA
GGTGGCGAAGGTGGCGGTGCCCATATCAACCTGAAAGTGAAAGGTCAAGACGGCAACGAAGTCTTTTTCC
GCATCAAACGTTCTACCCAGCTGAAAAAGCTGATGAACGCATACTGTGACCGTCAGTCTGTAGACATGAA
GGCAATTGCTTTCCTCTTTAAGGGTCGTCGCCTACGTGCGGAAAGGACCCCGGATGAACTGGAAATGGAA
GATGGCGACGAAATCGACGCAATGCTGCATCAGACTGGTGGCGGATCTGGAAGTGGATCTGGATCAGGAA
GTGGTTCTGGATCAGGTAGTGGTTCTGGTAGTGGATCACCATCTCGCCTGGAAGAGGAACTGCGTCGTCG
CCTGACCGAACCAACCGGAGGAAGCGGAGCTACTAACTTCAGCCTGCTGAAGCAGGCTGGAGACGTGGAG
GAGAACCCTGGACCTGGAACGGGCGGAGCTGGTTCAACGTCTATGAGCGAGCTGATTAAGGAGAACATGC
ACATGAAGCTGTACATGGAGGGCACCGTGGACAACCATCACTTCAAGTGCACATCCGAGGGCGAAGGCAA
GCCCTACGAGGGCACCCAGACCATGAGAATCAAGGTGGTCGAGGGCGGCCCTCTCCCCTTCGCCTTCGAC
ATCCTGGCTACTAGCTTCCTCTACGGCAGCAAGACCTTCATCAACCACACCCAGGGCATCCCCGACTTCT
TCAAGCAGTCCTTCCCTGAGGGCTTCACATGGGAGAGAGTCACCACATACGAAGACGGGGGCGTGCTGAC
CGCTACCCAGGACACCAGCCTCCAGGACGGCTGCCTCATCTACAACGTCAAGATCAGAGGGGTGAACTTC
ACATCCAACGGCCCTGTGATGCAGAAGAAAACACTCGGCTGGGAGGCCTTCACCGAGACGCTGTACCCCG
CTGACGGCGGCCTGGAAGGCAGAAACGACATGGCCCTGAAGCTCGTGGGCGGGAGCCATCTGATCGCAAA
CATCAAGACCACATATAGATCCAAGAAACCCGCTAAGAACCTCAAGATGCCTGGCGTCTACTATGTGGAC
TACAGACTGGAAAGAATCAAGGAGGCCAACAACGAGACCTACGTCGAGCAGCACGAGGTGGCAGTGGCCA
GATACTGCGACCTCCCTAGCAAACTGGGGCACAAGCTTAATTAACTCGAGTAATCAACCTCTGGATTACA
AAATTTGTGAAAGATTGACTGGTATTCTTAACTATGTTGCTCCTTTTACGCTATGTGGATACGCTGCTTT
AATGCCTTTGTATCATGCTATTGCTTCCCGTATGGCTTTCATTTTCTCCTCCTTGTATAAATCCTGGTTG
CTGTCTCTTTATGAGGAGTTGTGGCCCGTTGTCAGGCAACGTGGCGTGGTGTGCACTGTGTTTGCTGACG
CAACCCCCACTGGTTGGGGCATTGCCACCACCTGTCAGCTCCTTTCCGGGACTTTCGCTTTCCCCCTCCC
TATTGCCACGGCGGAACTCATCGCCGCCTGCCTTGCCCGCTGCTGGACAGGGGCTCGGCTGTTGGGCACT
GACAATTCCGTGGTGTTGTTGGGGAAATCATCGTCCTTTCCTTGGCTGCTCGCCTGTGTTGCCACCTGGA
TTCTGCGCGGGACGTCCTTCTGCTACGTCCCTTCGGCCCTCAATCCAGCGGACCTTCCTTCCCGCGGCCT
GCTGCCGGCTCTGCGGCCTCTTCCGCGTCTTCGCCTTCGCCCTCAGACGAGTCGGATCTCCCTTTGGGCC
GCCTCCCCGCCTGGTACCTTTAAGACCAATGACTTACAAGGCAGCTGTAGATCTTAGCCACTTTTTAAAA
GAAAAGGGGGGACTGGAAGGGCTAATTCACTCCCAACGAAGACAAGATCACCTGCAGGACAGGCGCGCCC
TGCTTTTTGCTTGTACTGGGTCTCTCTGGTTAGACCAGATCTGAGCCTGGGAGCTCTCTGGCTAACTAGG
GAACCCACTGCTTAAGCCTCAATAAAGCTTGCCTTGAGTGCTTCAAGTAGTGTGTGCCCGTCTGTTGTGT
GACTCTGGTAACTAGAGATCCCTCAGACCCTTTTAGTCAGTGTGGAAAATCTCTAGCACCCGGGCGATTA
AGGAAAGGGCTAGATCATTCTTGAAGACGAAAGGGCCTCGTGATACGCCTATTTTTATAGGTTAATGTCA
TGATAATAATGGTTTCTTAGACGTCAGGTGGCACTTTTCGGGGAAATGTGCGCGGAACCCCTATTTGTTT
ATTTTTCTAAATACATTCAAATATGTATCCGCTCATGAGACAATAACCCTGATAAATGCTTCAATAATAT
TGAAAAAGGAAGAGTATGAGTATTCAACATTTCCGTGTCGCCCTTATTCCCTTTTTTGCGGCATTTTGCC
TTCCTGTTTTTGCTCACCCAGAAACGCTGGTGAAAGTAAAAGATGCTGAAGATCAGTTGGGTGCACGAGT
GGGTTACATCGAACTGGATCTCAACAGCGGTAAGATCCTTGAGAGTTTTCGCCCCGAAGAACGTTTTCCA
ATGATGAGCACTTTTAAAGTTCTGCTATGTGGCGCGGTATTATCCCGTGTTGACGCCGGGCAAGAGCAAC
TCGGTCGCCGCATACACTATTCTCAGAATGACTTGGTTGAGTACTCACCAGTCACAGAAAAGCATCTTAC
GGATGGCATGACAGTAAGAGAATTATGCAGTGCTGCCATAACCATGAGTGATAACACTGCGGCCAACTTA
CTTCTGACAACGATCGGAGGACCGAAGGAGCTAACCGCTTTTTTGCACAACATGGGGGATCATGTAACTC
GCCTTGATCGTTGGGAACCGGAGCTGAATGAAGCCATACCAAACGACGAGCGTGACACCACGATGCCTGT
AGCAATGGCAACAACGTTGCGCAAACTATTAACTGGCGAACTACTTACTCTAGCTTCCCGGCAACAATTA
ATAGACTGGATGGAGGCGGATAAAGTTGCAGGACCACTTCTGCGCTCGGCCCTTCCGGCTGGCTGGTTTA
TTGCTGATAAATCTGGAGCCGGTGAGCGTGGGTCTCGCGGTATCATTGCAGCACTGGGGCCAGATGGTAA
GCCCTCCCGTATCGTAGTTATCTACACGACGGGGAGTCAGGCAACTATGGATGAACGAAATAGACAGATC
GCTGAGATAGGTGCCTCACTGATTAAGCATTGGTAACTGTCAGACCAAGTTTACTCATATATACTTTAGA
TTGATTTAAAACTTCATTTTTAATTTAAAAGGATCTAGGTGAAGATCCTTTTTGATAATCTCATGACCAA
AATCCCTTAACGTGAGTTTTCGTTCCACTGAGCGTCAGACCCCGTAGAAAAGATCAAAGGATCTTCTTGA
GATCCTTTTTTTCTGCGCGTAATCTGCTGCTTGCAAACAAAAAAACCACCGCTACCAGCGGTGGTTTGTT
TGCCGGATCAAGAGCTACCAACTCTTTTTCCGAAGGTAACTGGCTTCAGCAGAGCGCAGATACCAAATAC
TGTTCTTCTAGTGTAGCCGTAGTTAGGCCACCACTTCAAGAACTCTGTAGCACCGCCTACATACCTCGCT
CTGCTAATCCTGTTACCAGTGGCTGCTGCCAGTGGCGATAAGTCGTGTCTTACCGGGTTGGACTCAAGAC
GATAGTTACCGGATAAGGCGCAGCGGTCGGGCTGAACGGGGGGTTCGTGCACACAGCCCAGCTTGGAGCG
AACGACCTACACCGAACTGAGATACCTACAGCGTGAGCTATGAGAAAGCGCCACGCTTCCCGAAGGGAGA
AAGGCGGACAGGTATCCGGTAAGCGGCAGGGTCGGAACAGGAGAGCGCACGAGGGAGCTTCCAGGGGGAA
ACGCCTGGTATCTTTATAGTCCTGTCGGGTTTCGCCACCTCTGACTTGAGCGTCGATTTTTGTGATGCTC
GTCAGGGGGGCGGAGCCTATGGAAAAACGCCAGCAACGCGGCCTTTTTACGGTTCCTGGCCTTTTGCTGG
CCTTTTGCTCACATGTTCTTTCCTGCGTTATCCCCTGATTCTGTGGATAACCGTATTACCGCCTTTGAGT
GAGCTGATACCGCTCGCCGCAGCCGAACGACCGAGCGCAGCGAGTCAGTGAGCGAGGAAGCGGAAGAGCG
CCCAATACGCAAACCGCCTCTCCCCGCGCGTTGGCCGATTCATTAATGCAGCAAGCTCATGGCTGACTAA
TTTTTTTTATTTATGCAGAGGCCGAGGCCGCCTCGGCCTCTGAGCTATTCCAGAAGTAGTGAGGAGGCTT
TTTTGGAGGCCTAGGCTTTTGCAAAAAGCTCCCCGTGGCACGACAGGTTTCCCGACTGGAAAGCGGGCAG
TGAGCGCAACGCAATTAATGTGAGTTAGCTCACTCATTAGGCACCCCAGGCTTTACACTTTATGCTTCCG
GCTCGTATGTTGTGTGGAATTGTGAGCGGATAACAATTTCACACAGGAAACAGCTATGACATGATTACGA
ATTTCACAAATAAAGCATTTTTTTCACTGCATTCTAGTTGTGGTTTGTCCAAACTCATCAATGTATCTTA
TCATGTCTGGATCAACTGGATAACTCAAGCTAACCAAAATCATCCCAAACTTCCCACCCCATACCCTATT
ACCACTGCCAATTACCTGTGGTTTCATTTACTCTAAACCTGTGATTCCTCTGAATTATTTTCATTTTAAA
GAAATTGTATTTGTTAAATATGTACTACAAACTTAGTAGTTGGAAGGGCTAA
Features (pLannotate 1.2.2; 27 found; start..end, strand, type, name):
    365..622     +  LTR            5' LTR (truncated): truncated 5' long terminal repeat (LTR) from HIV-1
    669..794     +  misc_feature   HIV-1 Ψ: packaging signal of human immunodeficiency virus type 1
    778..1116    +  CDS            HIV-1 gag (fragment): gag protein from human immunodeficiency virus 1; gag
   1291..1524    +  misc_feature   RRE: The Rev response element (RRE) of HIV-1 allows for Rev-dependent mRNA export from the nucleus to the cytoplasm.
   1901..2001    +  CDS            Rev (fragment): human immunodeficiency virus 1 (HIV-1) Rev protein; rev; enhances nuclear export of unspliced and incompletely spliced viral mRNAs
   2046..2163    +  misc_feature   cPPT/CTS: central polypurine tract and central termination sequence of HIV-1
   2207..2586    +  enhancer       CMV enhancer: human cytomegalovirus immediate early enhancer
   2587..2790    +  promoter       CMV promoter: human cytomegalovirus (CMV) immediate early promoter
   2792..2811    +  promoter       PLtetO-1 promoter (fragment): modified phage lambda PL promoter with tet operator sites (Lutz and Bujard, 1997)
   2813..2832    +  promoter       PLtetO-1 promoter (fragment): modified phage lambda PL promoter with tet operator sites (Lutz and Bujard, 1997)
   2840..2873    +  promoter       TRE3GV promoter (fragment): 3rd-generation Tet-responsive promoter that can be activated by binding of Tet-On® 3G, optimized for retroviral and lentiviral vectors
   3060..3332    +  CDS            SUMO1 (fragment): SUMO1_ORYSJ - Also known as SMT3, SUM1. Experimental evidence at protein level: Swiss-Prot protein existence level 1. Ubiquitin-like protein which can be covalently attached to target lysines as a monomer. Does not seem to be involved in protein degradation and may function as an antagonist of ubiquitin in the degradation process (By similarity). From Oryza sativa subsp. japonica (Rice).
   3543..4244    +  CDS            TagBFP: monomeric blue fluorescent protein mammalian codon-optimized
   4252..4840    +  misc_feature   WPRE: woodchuck hepatitis virus posttranscriptional regulatory element
   4835..4945    +  CDS            nef (fragment): NEF_SIVS4 - Experimental evidence at protein level: Swiss-Prot protein existence level 1. Interferes with TCR signaling from the cell membrane. Interacts with CD247/TCRZ (TCR zeta chain) and exert potent down- regulation of cell surface TCR/CD3 complexes. From Simian immunodeficiency virus (isolate F236/smH4) (SIV-sm) (Simian immunodeficiency virus sooty mangabey monkey).
   4988..5168    +  LTR            5' LTR (truncated): truncated 5' long terminal repeat (LTR) from HIV-1
   5301..5405    +  promoter       AmpR promoter: bla
   5406..6266    +  CDS            AmpR: β-lactamase; bla; confers resistance to ampicillin, carbenicillin, and related antibiotics
   6437..7025    +  rep_origin     ori: high-copy-number ColE1/pMB1/pBR322/pUC origin of replication
   7208..7262    +  CDS            lacI (fragment): lac repressor; lacI; The lac repressor binds to the lac operator to inhibit transcription in E. coli. This inhibition can be relieved by adding lactose or isopropyl-β-D-thiogalactopyranoside (IPTG).
   7268..7361    +  rep_origin     SV40 ori (fragment): SV40 origin of replication
   7386..7423    +  CDS            lacI (fragment): lac repressor; lacI; The lac repressor binds to the lac operator to inhibit transcription in E. coli. This inhibition can be relieved by adding lactose or isopropyl-β-D-thiogalactopyranoside (IPTG).
   7436..7457    +  protein_bind   CAP binding site: CAP binding activates transcription in the presence of cAMP. E. coli catabolite activator protein
   7472..7502    +  promoter       lac promoter: promoter for the E. coli lac operon
   7510..7526    +  protein_bind   lac operator: The lac repressor binds to the lac operator to inhibit transcription in E. coli. This inhibition can be relieved by adding lactose or isopropyl-β-D-thiogalactopyranoside (IPTG). lac repressor encoded by lacI
   7560..7643    +  polyA_signal   SV40 poly(A) signal (fragment): SV40 polyadenylation signal
   7810..317     +  CDS            nef (fragment) (across the origin): NEF_HV1BR - Experimental evidence at protein level: Swiss-Prot protein existence level 1. Extracellular Nef protein targets CD4(+) T-lymphocytes for apoptosis by interacting with CXCR4 surface receptors (PubMed:14990729). From Human immunodeficiency virus type 1 group M subtype B (isolate BRU/LAI) (HIV-1).
