[The description below was written by a language model from this plasmid's Addgene catalogue record and pLannotate feature annotations shown in this document.]
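Description:
pTS113 is an empty lentiviral transfer plasmid built on the pHAGE2 backbone (7,822 bp) for doxycycline-inducible expression of a C-terminally tagged protein in mammalian cells. It is propagated in E. coli through a high-copy ColE1/pUC-type origin with ampicillin selection (AmpR). The HIV-1-derived elements needed for packaging and transduction are annotated: a truncated 5' LTR, the Ψ packaging signal with an adjoining gag fragment, the RRE for Rev-dependent RNA export, the cPPT/CTS, and a downstream truncated LTR, with a WPRE placed before that LTR to enhance transcript expression. Short lac, SV40 and nef fragments in the table are backbone or LTR-flanking remnants rather than functional payload.

The expression cassette is driven by the CMV enhancer and promoter followed by two tet operator sites (CMVtetO2; the annotation tool labels these as PLtetO-1 and TRE3GV fragments). In this arrangement, transcription is normally held off by Tet repressor in a suitable host line and released by doxycycline. No repressor is encoded on the plasmid according to the feature table. No gene is inserted. A multiple cloning site lets the user place an open reading frame in frame with a 3C protease site, the SUMOEu module (detected only as a SUMO1-like fragment), a 22xGS linker and the ALFA epitope tag, followed by P2A and TagBFP. The P2A peptide separates TagBFP from the tagged protein during translation, so blue fluorescence reports transduction and induction without remaining fused to the target. The 3C site, linker, ALFA tag and P2A are named in the record but not individually annotated. The associated publication describes nanobody-based purification of human protein complexes, consistent with capture via the ALFA tag and release by protease cleavage.
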