Addgene plasmid #199366: pTS113 pHAGE2 CMVtetO2 MCS-3C-SUMOEu-22xGS-Alfa-P2A-TagBFP
Purpose: (Empty Backbone) Lentiviral transfer plasmid for doxycycline inducible expression of a C-terminally 3C-SUMOEu-ALFA-P2A-BFP-tagged protein in mammalian cells.
Depositing lab: Rebecca Voorhees. Depositing organization: California Institute of Technology. Publication: A nanobody-based strategy for rapid and scalable purification of human protein complexes. Stevens TA, Tomaleri GP, Hazu M, Wei S, Nguyen VN, DeKalb C, Voorhees RM, Pleiner T. Nat Protoc. 2024 Jan;19(1):127-158. doi: 10.1038/s41596-023-00904-w. Epub 2023 Nov 16. PubMed 37974029.
Backbone
  Vector backbone: pHAGE2
  Backbone size (bp): 7822
  Vector type: Mammalian Expression, Lentiviral
  Tag / fusion protein: 3C-SUMOEu-ALFA-P2A-TagBFP (C terminal on insert)
Growth in bacteria
  Bacterial resistance: Ampicillin, 100 μg/mL
  Growth temperature: 37°C
  Growth strain: NEB Stable
  Copy number: High Copy
Gene/Insert
  Gene/Insert name: None
  Mutation: WT
  Tag / fusion protein: 3C-SUMOEu-ALFA-P2A-TagBFP (C terminal on insert)
Terms and licenses: Academic/Nonprofit Terms; Industry Terms: Not Available to Industry
Depositor comments: Please visit https://www.biorxiv.org/content/10.1101/2023.03.09.531980v1 for bioRxiv preprint.
How to cite: pTS113 pHAGE2 CMVtetO2 MCS-3C-SUMOEu-22xGS-Alfa-P2A-TagBFP was a gift from Rebecca Voorhees (Addgene plasmid # 199366 ; http://n2t.net/addgene:199366 ; RRID:Addgene_199366)
